Addgene plasmid #117245: pCS2(+)-XSmurf1C699A
Purpose: mRNA synthesis
Depositing lab: Gerald Thomsen. Depositing organization: Stony Brook University. Publication: A SMAD ubiquitin ligase targets the BMP pathway and affects embryonic pattern formation. Zhu H, Kavsak P, Abdollah S, Wrana JL, Thomsen GH. Nature. 1999 Aug 12. 400(6745):687-93. 10.1038/23293 PubMed 10458166.
Backbone
  Vector backbone: pCS2+
  Vector type: Xenopus expression
Growth in bacteria
  Bacterial resistance: Ampicillin, 100 μg/mL
  Growth temperature: 37°C
  Growth strain: DH5alpha
  Copy number: High Copy
Gene/Insert
  Gene/Insert name: Smurf1-C699A mutant
  Species: X. laevis (frog)
  Mutation: mutated cysteine 699 to alanine
  Cloning method: Restriction Enzyme; 5′ cloning site Unknown (unknown if destroyed); 3′ cloning site Unknown (unknown if destroyed)
Terms and licenses: Academic/Nonprofit Terms; Industry Terms: Not Available to Industry
How to cite: pCS2(+)-XSmurf1C699A was a gift from Gerald Thomsen (Addgene plasmid # 117245 ; http://n2t.net/addgene:117245 ; RRID:Addgene_117245)
