[The description below was written by a language model from this plasmid's Addgene catalogue record and pLannotate feature annotations shown in this document.]
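Description:
pCS2(+)-XSmurf1C699A is a Xenopus expression plasmid built on the pCS2+ backbone and intended, according to the record, as a template for mRNA synthesis. It is maintained in E. coli as a high-copy plasmid through a ColE1/pUC-type origin and selected with ampicillin via the β-lactamase (AmpR) gene. An f1 phage origin and remnants of the lac region (lac promoter and operator, CAP site, lacI and lacZα fragments) are also present as backbone carry-over.

The insert is Xenopus laevis Smurf1 carrying a cysteine 699 to alanine substitution. The automated annotation matches this roughly 2.2 kb open reading frame to mouse Smurf1 by homology, describing an E3 ubiquitin ligase that negatively regulates BMP signalling by targeting SMAD1 and SMAD5 for ubiquitination and degradation. The record does not state what the mutation does. In HECT-type ligases such as Smurf1, a conserved cysteine near the C-terminus forms the ubiquitin thioester, so a change at this position would be expected to yield a catalytically inactive protein useful as a control for the wild-type enzyme.

The coding sequence sits downstream of the simian CMV IE94 enhancer/promoter and an SP6 promoter, and is followed by an SV40 polyadenylation signal. This arrangement allows direct expression from injected or transfected DNA, or in vitro transcription with SP6 polymerase to produce sense mRNA carrying the SV40 poly(A) signal sequence for microinjection into frog embryos. A partial T7 promoter and a T3 promoter lie in the opposite orientation downstream of the insert. The cloning sites used are not recorded.
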