Features (pLannotate 1.2.2; 15 found; start..end, strand, type, name):
     35..53      +  promoter       SP6 promoter: promoter for bacteriophage SP6 RNA polymerase
    136..2328    +  CDS            Smurf1: SMUF1_MOUSE - Experimental evidence at protein level: Swiss-Prot protein existence level 1. E3 ubiquitin-protein ligase that acts as a negative regulator of BMP signaling pathway (By similarity). Mediates ubiquitination and degradation of SMAD1 and SMAD5, 2 receptor-regulated SMADs specific for the BMP pathway (By similarity). Promotes ubiquitination and subsequent proteasomal degradation of TRAF family members and RHOA (By similarity). Promotes ubiquitination and subsequent proteasomal degradation of MAVS (PubMed:23087404). Plays a role in dendrite formation by melanocytes (By similarity). Fr
   2376..2393    -  promoter       T7 promoter (fragment): promoter for bacteriophage T7 RNA polymerase
   2398..2532    -  polyA_signal   SV40 poly(A) signal: SV40 polyadenylation signal
   2645..2663    -  promoter       T3 promoter: promoter for bacteriophage T3 RNA polymerase
   2708..2724    -  protein_bind   lac operator: The lac repressor binds to the lac operator to inhibit transcription in E. coli. This inhibition can be relieved by adding lactose or isopropyl-β-D-thiogalactopyranoside (IPTG). lac repressor encoded by lacI
   2732..2762    -  promoter       lac promoter: promoter for the E. coli lac operon
   2777..2798    -  protein_bind   CAP binding site: CAP binding activates transcription in the presence of cAMP. E. coli catabolite activator protein
   2811..2903    -  CDS            lacI (fragment): lac repressor; lacI; The lac repressor binds to the lac operator to inhibit transcription in E. coli. This inhibition can be relieved by adding lactose or isopropyl-β-D-thiogalactopyranoside (IPTG).
   3086..3674    -  rep_origin     ori: high-copy-number ColE1/pMB1/pBR322/pUC origin of replication
   3845..4705    -  CDS            AmpR: β-lactamase; bla; confers resistance to ampicillin, carbenicillin, and related antibiotics
   4706..4810    -  promoter       AmpR promoter: bla
   4863..5291    -  rep_origin     f1 ori (sequence partly withheld): f1 bacteriophage origin of replication; arrow indicates direction of (+) strand synthesis
   5296..5362    -  CDS            lacZα (fragment): LacZα fragment of β-galactosidase; lacZ fragment
   5369..6346    +  promoter       CMV IE94 promoter: enhancer/promoter region of simian cytomegalovirus major immediate early transcription unit IE94
>Addgene plasmid #117245 | pCS2(+)-XSmurf1C699A | addgene full sequence | sequence record 249009 | Addgene NGS Result
CGCCATTCTGCCTGGGGACGTCGGAGCAAGCTTGATTTAGGTGACACTATAGAATACAAGCTACTTGTTC
TTTTTGCAGGATCCCATCGATTCGAATTCGCGGCCGCGTCGACCAGCCTTCCGGCGTTTGGAGGGATGTC
GAACGTTGTGACTCGGAGAGGTGGATCGAGTATCAGAGTTCGTCTGACAGTTTTATGTGCAAAGAACTTG
GCAAAGAGGGATTTTTTCAGATTACCTGATCCATTTGCTAAAATAGTTGTGGATGGATCTGGTCAGTGCC
ACTCAACAGACACTGTAAAGAACACATTGGATCCAAAGTGGAATCAGCATTATGACCTGTATGTTGGTAA
AATGGATTCAATCACAATCAGTATCTGGAATCATAAGAAAATTCACAAGAAACAGGGAGCTGGCTTCCTA
GGCTGTGTGAGACTATTATCCAATGCTATTAGCAGATTGAAAGACACAGGCTACCAGCGCTTGGATCTAT
GCAAATTAAACCCCACAGACAATGACGCTGTGCGGGGCCAAATTGTAGTCAGTTTACAGACACGAGATAG
GATCGGTACACTAGGTTCTGTTGTTGATTGCAGAGGACTGCTAGACAATGAAGGGGCACTTTTAGAAGAT
ACTGGCCCTGGCAGGCCCCTTAGTTGTTTCATGGATGAGCCAGCACCTTATACTGATGGACCAGGTGCAG
CTGGAGGAGGACCCGGCCGGCTAGTAGAATCTCCAGGTCAAGAACAGAGACTCCAGGCACAGAGAGTTCG
TGGACCAGAAGTCAGAGAGCATGTCCAGACACCTCAAAATCGATCCCATGGGTTCCAGTCACAGGACTTG
CCTGAAGGTTATGAACAAAGAACTACAGTTCAGGGGCAGGTGTATTTCTTGCACACACAAACGGGTGTCA
GCACATGGCATGATCCCCGAATACCAAGAGACCTTAACAGCGTGAATTGTGATGACCTTGGCTCTCTGCC
CGCTGGATGGGAGGTCAGAACCACTGTATCTGGAAGAATATACTTTGTAGATCACAATAATCGAACAACA
CAGTTCACAGACCCAAGACTACATCACATCATAAATCATCAGTCCCAGCTAAAGGAGCCAAATCATGCTA
TACCAGTGCAGAGTGATGGATCTTTAGAAGATGGAGATGAGTTTCCTGCTCAGAGATATGAGAGAGACTT
GGTACAGAAACTTAAAGTCCTGAGGCATGAGTTATCATTGCTGCAGCCTCAAGCAGGGCACTGCCGTGTT
GAAGTGTCAAGAGAAGAAATATTTGAGGAGTCCTATAGACAAATAATGAAGATGAGACCCAAAGATCTGA
AGAAAAGGTTGATGGTGAAATTTCGTGGAGAAGAAGGACTTGATTATGGTGGAGTTGCCAGGGAGTGGCT
GTATTTACTATGTCATGAAATGCTGAATCCATATTATGGACTCTTCCAGTATTCTACAGATAATATTTAT
ACTCTGCAAATTAATCCTGATTCATCTATTAATCCAGATCATTTGTCCTATTTCCATTTTGTTGGTCGAA
TTATGGGATTGGCTGTATTTCATGGACATTACATTAATGGGGGGTTCACAGTTCCTTTCTACAAGCAACT
TTTGGGGAAGCCCATTCAGTTGTCTGACCTGGAATCTGTGGATCCAGAGTTGCATAAAAGCCTAGTTTGG
ATTTTGGAGAATGACATTACTTCAGTATTAGACCACACATTCTGTGTTGAGCACAATGCATTTGGCCGAC
TTCTCCAGCATGAATTAAAACCAAATGGCAAGAACCTGCAAGTAACAGAAGAGAACAAGAAAGAGTATGT
GAGGTTGTATGTTAATTGGAGGTTCATGAGAGGTATAGAGGCTCAGTTCTTAGCTCTGCAGAAAGGTTTT
AATGAGCTGATACCACAACATCTGTTGAAGCCATTTGAGCAAAAAGAACTAGAGCTTATTATCGGAGGCT
TGGATAAAATTGACATCAGTGACTGGAAGGCAAACACAAGATTAAAACACTGCTTAGCTAATAGCAATAT
TGTTCAGTGGTTCTGGCAAGCAGTGGAGTCGTTTGATGAGGAGAGAAGGGCCAGACTACTTCAGTTCGTC
ACAGGCTCTACACGTGTTCCTCTTCAAGGCTTTAAAGCTCTTCAAGGTTCTACAGGTGCTGCTGGACCCA
GACTTTTTACTATTCATTTGATTGATGCTAACACAGATAACCTCCCAAAGGCTCACACAGCCTTTAACCG
AATTGACATTCCTCCTTATGAATCGTATGAAAAGCTCTATGAGAAATTATTAACAGCTGTAGAAGAGACT
AGTGGTTTTGCTGTGGAATAAATGTCGACGCGGCCGCGAATTCAAGGCCTCTCGAGCCTCTAGAACTATA
GTGAGTCGTATTACGTAGATCCAGACATGATAAGATACATTGATGAGTTTGGACAAACCACAACTAGAAT
GCAGTGAAAAAAATGCTTTATTTGTGAAATTTGTGATGCTATTGCTTTATTTGTAACCATTATAAGCTGC
AATAAACAAGTTAACAACAACAATTGCATTCATTTTATGTTTCAGGTTCAGGGGGAGGTGTGGGAGGTTT
TTTAATTCGCGGCCGCGGCGCCAATGCATTGGGCCCGGTACCCAGCTTTTGTTCCCTTTAGTGAGGGTTA
ATTGCGCGCTTGGCGTAATCATGGTCATAGCTGTTTCCTGTGTGAAATTGTTATCCGCTCACAATTCCAC
ACAACATACGAGCCGGGAGCATAAAGTGTAAAGCCTGGGGTGCCTAATGAGTGAGCTAACTCACATTAAT
TGCGTTGCGCTCACTGCCCGCTTTCCAGTCGGGAAACCTGTCGTGCCAGCTGCATTAATGAATCGGCCAA
CGCGCGGGGAGAGGCGGTTTGCGTATTGGGCGCTCTTCCGCTTCCTCGCTCACTGACTCGCTGCGCTCGG
TCGTTCGGCTGCGGCGAGCGGTATCAGCTCACTCAAAGGCGGTAATACGGTTATCCACAGAATCAGGGGA
TAACGCAGGAAAGAACATGTGAGCAAAAGGCCAGCAAAAGGCCAGGAACCGTAAAAAGGCCGCGTTGCTG
GCGTTTTTCCATAGGCTCCGCCCCCCTGACGAGCATCACAAAAATCGACGCTCAAGTCAGAGGTGGCGAA
ACCCGACAGGACTATAAAGATACCAGGCGTTTCCCCCTGGAAGCTCCCTCGTGCGCTCTCCTGTTCCGAC
CCTGCCGCTTACCGGATACCTGTCCGCCTTTCTCCCTTCGGGAAGCGTGGCGCTTTCTCATAGCTCACGC
TGTAGGTATCTCAGTTCGGTGTAGGTCGTTCGCTCCAAGCTGGGCTGTGTGCACGAACCCCCCGTTCAGC
CCGACCGCTGCGCCTTATCCGGTAACTATCGTCTTGAGTCCAACCCGGTAAGACACGACTTATCGCCACT
GGCAGCAGCCACTGGTAACAGGATTAGCAGAGCGAGGTATGTAGGCGGTGCTACAGAGTTCTTGAAGTGG
TGGCCTAACTACGGCTACACTAGAAGAACAGTATTTGGTATCTGCGCTCTGCTGAAGCCAGTTACCTTCG
GAAAAAGAGTTGGTAGCTCTTGATCCGGCAAACAAACCACCGCTGGTAGCGGTGGTTTTTTTGTTTGCAA
GCAGCAGATTACGCGCAGAAAAAAAGGATCTCAAGAAGATCCTTTGATCTTTTCTACGGGGTCTGACGCT
CAGTGGAACGAAAACTCACGTTAAGGGATTTTGGTCATGAGATTATCAAAAAGGATCTTCACCTAGATCC
TTTTAAATTAAAAATGAAGTTTTAAATCAATCTAAAGTATATATGAGTAAACTTGGTCTGACAGTTACCA
ATGCTTAATCAGTGAGGCACCTATCTCAGCGATCTGTCTATTTCGTTCATCCATAGTTGCCTGACTCCCC
GTCGTGTAGATAACTACGATACGGGAGGGCTTACCATCTGGCCCCAGTGCTGCAATGATACCGCGAGACC
CACGCTCACCGGCTCCAGATTTATCAGCAATAAACCAGCCAGCCGGAAGGGCCGAGCGCAGAAGTGGTCC
TGCAACTTTATCCGCCTCCATCCAGTCTATTAATTGTTGCCGGGAAGCTAGAGTAAGTAGTTCGCCAGTT
AATAGTTTGCGCAACGTTGTTGCCATTGCTACAGGCATCGTGGTGTCACGCTCGTCGTTTGGTATGGCTT
CATTCAGCTCCGGTTCCCAACGATCAAGGCGAGTTACATGATCCCCCATGTTGTGCAAAAAAGCGGTTAG
CTCCTTCGGTCCTCCGATCGTTGTCAGAAGTAAGTTGGCCGCAGTGTTATCACTCATGGTTATGGCAGCA
CTGCATAATTCTCTTACTGTCATGCCATCCGTAAGATGCTTTTCTGTGACTGGTGAGTACTCAACCAAGT
CATTCTGAGAATAGTGTATGCGGCGACCGAGTTGCTCTTGCCCGGCGTCAATACGGGATAATACCGCGCC
ACATAGCAGAACTTTAAAAGTGCTCATCATTGGAAAACGTTCTTCGGGGCGAAAACTCTCAAGGATCTTA
CCGCTGTTGAGATCCAGTTCGATGTAACCCACTCGTGCACCCAACTGATCTTCAGCATCTTTTACTTTCA
CCAGCGTTTCTGGGTGAGCAAAAACAGGAAGGCAAAATGCCGCAAAAAAGGGAATAAGGGCGACACGGAA
ATGTTGAATACTCATACTCTTCCTTTTTCAATATTATTGAAGCATTTATCAGGGTTATTGTCTCATGAGC
GGATACATATTTGAATGTATTTAGAAAAATAAACAAATAGGGGTTCCGCGCACATTTCCCCGAAAAGTGC
CACCTAAATTGTAAGCGTTAATATTTTGTTAAAATTCGCGTTAAATTTTTGTTAAATCAGCTCATTTTTT
AACCAATAGGCCGAAATCGGCAAAATCCCTTATAAATCAAAAGAATAGACCGAGATAGGGT
[37 nt withheld, positions 4962-4998]
AAAGAACGTGGACTCCAACGTCAAAGG
[49 nt withheld, positions 5026-5074]
T
[91 nt withheld, positions 5076-5166]
G
[124 nt withheld, positions 5168-5291]
CCCATTCGCCATTCAGGCTGCGCAACTGTTGGGAAGGGCGATCGGTGCGGGCCTCTTCGCTATTACGCCA
GTCGACCGCCAATTCAATATGGCGTATATGGACTCATGCCAATTCAATATGGTGGATCTGGACCTGTGCC
AATTCAATATGGCGTATATGGACTCGTGCCAATTCAATATGGTGGATCTGGACCCCAGCCAATTCAATAT
GGCGGACTTGGCACCATGCCAATTCAATATGGCGGACCTGGCACTGTGCCAACTGGGGAGGGGTCTACTT
GGCACGGTGCCAAGTTTGAGGAGGGGTCTTGGCCCTGTGCCAAGTCCGCCATATTGAATTGGCATGGTGC
CAATAATGGCGGCCATATTGGCTATATGCCAGGATCAATATATAGGCAATATCCAATATGGCCCTATGCC
AATATGGCTATTGGCCAGGTTCAATACTATGTATTGGCCCTATGCCATATAGTATTCCATATATGGGTTT
TCCTATTGACGTAGATAGCCCCTCCCAATGGGCGGTCCCATATACCATATATGGGGCTTCCTAATACCGC
CCATAGCCACTCCCCCATTGACGTCAATGGTCTCTATATATGGTCTTTCCTATTGACGTCATATGGGCGG
TCCTATTGACGTATATGGCGCCTCCCCCATTGACGTCAATTACGGTAAATGGCCCGCCTGGCTCAATGCC
CATTGACGTCAATAGGACCACCCACCATTGACGTCAATGGGATGGCTCATTGCCCATTCATATCCGTTCT
CACGCCCCCTATTGACGTCAATGACGGTAAATGGCCCACTTGGCAGTACATCAATATCTATTAATAGTAA
CTTGGCAAGTACATTACTATTGGAAGTACGCCAGGGTACATTGGCAGTACTCCCATTGACGTCAATGGCG
GTAAATGGCCCGCGATGGCTGCCAAGTACATCCCCATTGACGTCAATGGGGAGGGGCAATGACGCAAATG
GGCGTTCCATTGACGTAAATGGGCGGTAGGCGTGCCTAATGGGAGGTCTATATAAGCAATGCTCGTTTAG
GGAAC
